>Addgene plasmid #64156 | sgRNA4_NANOG | depositor full sequence | sequence record 107439 | sgRNA4_NANOG sequence 8309 bps
GGGCCCGCTCTAGAGATCCGACGCGCCATCTCTAGGCCCGCGCCGGCCCCCTCGCACAGACTTGTGGGAG
AAGCTCGGCTACTCCCCTGCCCCGGTTAATTTGCATATAATATTTCCTAGTAACTATAGAGGCTTAATGT
GCGATAAAAGACAGATAATCTGTTCTTTTTAATACTAGCTACATTTTACATGATAGGCTTGGATTTCTAT
AACTTCGTATAGCATACATTATACGAAGTTATAAACAGCACAAAAGGAAACTCACCCTAACTGTAAAGTA
ATTGTGTGTTTTGAGACTATAAGTATCCCTTGGAGAACCACCTTGTTGGCATATTCCTGATTTAAAAGTG
TTTTAGAGCTAGAAATAGCAAGTTAAAATAAGGCTAGTCCGTTATCAACTTGAAAAAGTGGCACCGAGTC
GGTGCTTTTTTTCTCGAGTACTAGGATCCATTAGGCGGCCGCGTGGATAACCGTATTACCGCCATGCATT
AGTTATTAATAGTAATCAATTACGGGGTCATTAGTTCATAGCCCATATATGGAGTTCCGCGTTACATAAC
TTACGGTAAATGGCCCGCCTGGCTGACCGCCCAACGACCCCCGCCCATTGACGTCAATAATGACGTATGT
TCCCATAGTAACGCCAATAGGGACTTTCCATTGACGTCAATGGGTGGAGTATTTACGGTAAACTGCCCAC
TTGGCAGTACATCAAGTGTATCATATGCCAAGTACGCCCCCTATTGACGTCAATGACGGTAAATGGCCCG
CCTGGCATTATGCCCAGTACATGACCTTATGGGACTTTCCTACTTGGCAGTACATCTACGTATTAGTCAT
CGCTATTACCATGGTGATGCGGTTTTGGCAGTACATCAATGGGCGTGGATAGCGGTTTGACTCACGGGGA
TTTCCAAGTCTCCACCCCATTGACGTCAATGGGAGTTTGTTTTGGCACCAAAATCAACGGGACTTTCCAA
AATGTCGTAACAACTCCGCCCCATTGACGCAAATGGGCGGTAGGCGTGTACGGTGGGAGGTCTATATAAG
CAGAGCTGGTTTAGTGAACCGTCAGATCCGCTAGCCCACCATGACCGAGTACAAGCCCACGGTGCGCCTC
GCCACCCGCGACGACGTCCCCCGGGCCGTACGCACCCTCGCCGCCGCGTTCGCCGACTACCCCGCCACGC
GCCACACCGTCGACCCGGACCGCCACATCGAGCGGGTCACCGAGCTGCAAGAACTCTTCCTCACGCGCGT
CGGGCTCGACATCGGCAAGGTGTGGGTCGCGGACGACGGCGCCGCGGTGGCGGTCTGGACCACGCCGGAG
AGCGTCGAAGCGGGGGCGGTGTTCGCCGAGATCGGCCCGCGCATGGCCGAGTTGAGCGGTTCCCGGCTGG
CCGCGCAGCAACAGATGGAAGGCCTCCTGGCGCCGCACCGGCCCAAGGAGCCCGCGTGGTTCCTGGCCAC
CGTCGGCGTCTCGCCCGACCACCAGGGCAAGGGTCTGGGCAGCGCCGTCGTGCTCCCCGGAGTGGAGGCG
GCCGAGCGCGCCGGGGTGCCCGCCTTCCTGGAGACCTCCGCGCCCCGCAACCTCCCCTTCTACGAGCGGC
TCGGCTTCACCGTCACCGCCGACGTCGAGGTGCCCGAAGGACCGCGCACCTGGTGCATGACCCGCAAGCC
CGGTGCCGGATCGGGAGAGGGCAGAGGAAGTCTGCTAACATGCGGTGACGTCGAGGAGAATCCTGGCCCA
CCGGTCGCCACCATGGTGAGCAAGGGCGAGGAGGATAACATGGCCATCATCAAGGAGTTCATGCGCTTCA
AGGTGCACATGGAGGGCTCCGTGAACGGCCACGAGTTCGAGATCGAGGGCGAGGGCGAGGGCCGCCCCTA
CGAGGGCACCCAGACCGCCAAGCTGAAGGTGACCAAGGGTGGCCCCCTGCCCTTCGCCTGGGACATCCTG
TCCCCTCAGTTCATGTACGGCTCCAAGGCCTACGTGAAGCACCCCGCCGACATCCCCGACTACTTGAAGC
TGTCCTTCCCCGAGGGCTTCAAGTGGGAGCGCGTGATGAACTTCGAGGACGGCGGCGTGGTGACCGTGAC
CCAGGACTCCTCCCTGCAGGACGGCGAGTTCATCTACAAGGTGAAGCTGCGCGGCACCAACTTCCCCTCC
GACGGCCCCGTAATGCAGAAGAAGACCATGGGCTGGGAGGCCTCCTCCGAGCGGATGTACCCCGAGGACG
GCGCCCTGAAGGGCGAGATCAAGCAGAGGCTGAAGCTGAAGGACGGCGGCCACTACGACGCTGAGGTCAA
GACCACCTACAAGGCCAAGAAGCCCGTGCAGCTGCCCGGCGCCTACAACGTCAACATCAAGTTGGACATC
ACCTCCCACAACGAGGACTACACCATCGTGGAACAGTACGAACGCGCCGAGGGCCGCCACTCCACCGGCG
GCATGGACGAGCTGTACAAGTAAGAATTCGTCGAGGGACCTAATAACTTCGTATAGCATACATTATACGA
AGTTATACATGTTTAAGGGTTCCGGTTCCACTAGGTACAATTCGATATCAAGCTTATCGATAATCAACCT
CTGGATTACAAAATTTGTGAAAGATTGACTGGTATTCTTAACTATGTTGCTCCTTTTACGCTATGTGGAT
ACGCTGCTTTAATGCCTTTGTATCATGCTATTGCTTCCCGTATGGCTTTCATTTTCTCCTCCTTGTATAA
ATCCTGGTTGCTGTCTCTTTATGAGGAGTTGTGGCCCGTTGTCAGGCAACGTGGCGTGGTGTGCACTGTG
TTTGCTGACGCAACCCCCACTGGTTGGGGCATTGCCACCACCTGTCAGCTCCTTTCCGGGACTTTCGCTT
TCCCCCTCCCTATTGCCACGGCGGAACTCATCGCCGCCTGCCTTGCCCGCTGCTGGACAGGGGCTCGGCT
GTTGGGCACTGACAATTCCGTGGTGTTGTCGGGGAAATCATCGTCCTTTCCTTGGCTGCTCGCCTGTGTT
GCCACCTGGATTCTGCGCGGGACGTCCTTCTGCTACGTCCCTTCGGCCCTCAATCCAGCGGACCTTCCTT
CCCGCGGCCTGCTGCCGGCTCTGCGGCCTCTTCCGCGTCTTCGCCTTCGCCCTCAGACGAGTCGGATCTC
CCTTTGGGCCGCCTCCCCGCATCGATACCGTCGACCTCGATCGAGACCTAGAAAAACATGGAGCAATCAC
AAGTAGCAATACAGCAGCTACCAATGCTGATTGTGCCTGGCTAGAAGCACAAGAGGAGGAGGAGGTGGGT
TTTCCAGTCACACCTCAGGTACCTTTAAGACCAATGACTTACAAGGCAGCTGTAGATCTTAGCCACTTTT
TAAAAGAAAAGGGGGGACTGGAAGGGCTAATTCACTCCCAACGAAGACAAGATATCCTTGATCTGTGGAT
CTACCACACACAAGGCTACTTCCCTGATTGGCAGAACTACACACCAGGGCCAGGGATCAGATATCCACTG
ACCTTTGGATGGTGCTACAAGCTAGTACCAGTTGAGCAAGAGAAGGTAGAAGAAGCCAATGAAGGAGAGA
ACACCCGCTTGTTACACCCTGTGAGCCTGCATGGGATGGATGACCCGGAGAGAGAAGTATTAGAGTGGAG
GTTTGACAGCCGCCTAGCATTTCATCACATGGCCCGAGAGCTGCATCCGGACTGTACTGGGTCTCTCTGG
TTAGACCAGATCTGAGCCTGGGAGCTCTCTGGCTAACTAGGGAACCCACTGCTTAAGCCTCAATAAAGCT
TGCCTTGAGTGCTTCAAGTAGTGTGTGCCCGTCTGTTGTGTGACTCTGGTAACTAGAGATCCCTCAGACC
CTTTTAGTCAGTGTGGAAAATCTCTAGCAGCATGTGAGCAAAAGGCCAGCAAAAGGCCAGGAACCGTAAA
AAGGCCGCGTTGCTGGCGTTTTTCCATAGGCTCCGCCCCCCTGACGAGCATCACAAAAATCGACGCTCAA
GTCAGAGGTGGCGAAACCCGACAGGACTATAAAGATACCAGGCGTTTCCCCCTGGAAGCTCCCTCGTGCG
CTCTCCTGTTCCGACCCTGCCGCTTACCGGATACCTGTCCGCCTTTCTCCCTTCGGGAAGCGTGGCGCTT
TCTCATAGCTCACGCTGTAGGTATCTCAGTTCGGTGTAGGTCGTTCGCTCCAAGCTGGGCTGTGTGCACG
AACCCCCCGTTCAGCCCGACCGCTGCGCCTTATCCGGTAACTATCGTCTTGAGTCCAACCCGGTAAGACA
CGACTTATCGCCACTGGCAGCAGCCACTGGTAACAGGATTAGCAGAGCGAGGTATGTAGGCGGTGCTACA
GAGTTCTTGAAGTGGTGGCCTAACTACGGCTACACTAGAAGAACAGTATTTGGTATCTGCGCTCTGCTGA
AGCCAGTTACCTTCGGAAAAAGAGTTGGTAGCTCTTGATCCGGCAAACAAACCACCGCTGGTAGCGGTGG
TTTTTTTGTTTGCAAGCAGCAGATTACGCGCAGAAAAAAAGGATCTCAAGAAGATCCTTTGATCTTTTCT
ACGGGGTCTGACGCTCAGTGGAACGAAAACTCACGTTAAGGGATTTTGGTCATGAGATTATCAAAAAGGA
TCTTCACCTAGATCCTTTTAAATTAAAAATGAAGTTTTAAATCAATCTAAAGTATATATGAGTAAACTTG
GTCTGACAGTTACCAATGCTTAATCAGTGAGGCACCTATCTCAGCGATCTGTCTATTTCGTTCATCCATA
GTTGCCTGACTCCCCGTCGTGTAGATAACTACGATACGGGAGGGCTTACCATCTGGCCCCAGTGCTGCAA
TGATACCGCGAGACCCACGCTCACCGGCTCCAGATTTATCAGCAATAAACCAGCCAGCCGGAAGGGCCGA
GCGCAGAAGTGGTCCTGCAACTTTATCCGCCTCCATCCAGTCTATTAATTGTTGCCGGGAAGCTAGAGTA
AGTAGTTCGCCAGTTAATAGTTTGCGCAACGTTGTTGCCATTGCTACAGGCATCGTGGTGTCACGCTCGT
CGTTTGGTATGGCTTCATTCAGCTCCGGTTCCCAACGATCAAGGCGAGTTACATGATCCCCCATGTTGTG
CAAAAAAGCGGTTAGCTCCTTCGGTCCTCCGATCGTTGTCAGAAGTAAGTTGGCCGCAGTGTTATCACTC
ATGGTTATGGCAGCACTGCATAATTCTCTTACTGTCATGCCATCCGTAAGATGCTTTTCTGTGACTGGTG
AGTACTCAACCAAGTCATTCTGAGAATAGTGTATGCGGCGACCGAGTTGCTCTTGCCCGGCGTCAATACG
GGATAATACCGCGCCACATAGCAGAACTTTAAAAGTGCTCATCATTGGAAAACGTTCTTCGGGGCGAAAA
CTCTCAAGGATCTTACCGCTGTTGAGATCCAGTTCGATGTAACCCACTCGTGCACCCAACTGATCTTCAG
CATCTTTTACTTTCACCAGCGTTTCTGGGTGAGCAAAAACAGGAAGGCAAAATGCCGCAAAAAAGGGAAT
AAGGGCGACACGGAAATGTTGAATACTCATACTCTTCCTTTTTCAATATTATTGAAGCATTTATCAGGGT
TATTGTCTCATGAGCGGATACATATTTGAATGTATTTAGAAAAATAAACAAATAGGGGTTCCGCGCACAT
TTCCCCGAAAAGTGCCACCTGACGCTTAAGCGGTCGACGGATCGGGAGATCTCCCGATCCCCTATGGTGC
ACTCTCAGTACAATCTGCTCTGATGCCGCATAGTTAAGCCAGTATCTGCTCCCTGCTTGTGTGTTGGAGG
TCGCTGAGTAGTGCGCGAGCAAAATTTAAGCTACAACAAGGCAAGGCTTGACCGACAATTGCATGAAGAA
TCTGCTTAGGGTTAGGCGTTTTGCGCTGCTTCGCGATGTACGGGCCAGATATACGCGTTGACATTGATTA
TTGACTAGTTATTAATAGTAATCAATTACGGGGTCATTAGTTCATAGCCCATATATGGAGTTCCGCGTTA
CATAACTTACGGTAAATGGCCCGCCTGGCTGACCGCCCAACGACCCCCGCCCATTGACGTCAATAATGAC
GTATGTTCCCATAGTAACGCCAATAGGGACTTTCCATTGACGTCAATGGGTGGAGTATTTACGGTAAACT
GCCCACTTGGCAGTACATCAAGTGTATCATATGCCAAGTACGCCCCCTATTGACGTCAATGACGGTAAAT
GGCCCGCCTGGCATTATGCCCAGTACATGACCTTATGGGACTTTCCTACTTGGCAGTACATCTACGTATT
AGTCATCGCTATTACCATGGTGATGCGGTTTTGGCAGTACATCAATGGGCGTGGATAGCGGTTTGACTCA
CGGGGATTTCCAAGTCTCCACCCCATTGACGTCAATGGGAGTTTGTTTTGGCACCAAAATCAACGGGACT
TTCCAAAATGTCGTAACAACTCCGCCCCATTGACGCAAATGGGCGGTAGGCGTGTACGGTGGGAGGTCTA
TATAAGCAGCGCGTTTTGCCTGTACTGGGTCTCTCTGGTTAGACCAGATCTGAGCCTGGGAGCTCTCTGG
CTAACTAGGGAACCCACTGCTTAAGCCTCAATAAAGCTTGCCTTGAGTGCTTCAAGTAGTGTGTGCCCGT
CTGTTGTGTGACTCTGGTAACTAGAGATCCCTCAGACCCTTTTAGTCAGTGTGGAAAATCTCTAGCAGTG
GCGCCCGAACAGGGACTTGAAAGCGAAAGGGAAACCAGAGGAGCTCTCTCGACGCAGGACTCGGCTTGCT
GAAGCGCGCACGGCAAGAGGCGAGGGGCGGCGACTGGTGAGTACGCCAAAAATTTTGACTAGCGGAGGCT
AGAAGGAGAGAGATGGGTGCGAGAGCGTCAGTATTAAGCGGGGGAGAATTAGATCGCGATGGGAAAAAAT
TCGGTTAAGGCCAGGGGGAAAGAAAAAATATAAATTAAAACATATAGTATGGGCAAGCAGGGAGCTAGAA
CGATTCGCAGTTAATCCTGGCCTGTTAGAAACATCAGAAGGCTGTAGACAAATACTGGGACAGCTACAAC
CATCCCTTCAGACAGGATCAGAAGAACTTAGATCATTATATAATACAGTAGCAACCCTCTATTGTGTGCA
TCAAAGGATAGAGATAAAAGACACCAAGGAAGCTTTAGACAAGATAGAGGAAGAGCAAAACAAAAGTAAG
ACCACCGCACAGCAAGCGGCCGGCCGCGCTGATCTTCAGACCTGGAGGAGGAGATATGAGGGACAATTGG
AGAAGTGAATTATATAAATATAAAGTAGTAAAAATTGAACCATTAGGAGTAGCACCCACCAAGGCAAAGA
GAAGAGTGGTGCAGAGAGAAAAAAGAGCAGTGGGAATAGGAGCTTTGTTCCTTGGGTTCTTGGGAGCAGC
AGGAAGCACTATGGGCGCAGCGTCAATGACGCTGACGGTACAGGCCAGACAATTATTGTCTGGTATAGTG
CAGCAGCAGAACAATTTGCTGAGGGCTATTGAGGCGCAACAGCATCTGTTGCAACTCACAGTCTGGGGCA
TCAAGCAGCTCCAGGCAAGAATCCTGGCTGTGGAAAGATACCTAAAGGATCAACAGCTCCTGGGGATTTG
GGGTTGCTCTGGAAAACTCATTTGCACCACTGCTGTGCCTTGGAATGCTAGTTGGAGTAATAAATCTCTG
GAACAGATTTGGAATCACACGACCTGGATGGAGTGGGACAGAGAAATTAACAATTACACAAGCTTAATAC
ACTCCTTAATTGAAGAATCGCAAAACCAGCAAGAAAAGAATGAACAAGAATTATTGGAATTAGATAAATG
GGCAAGTTTGTGGAATTGGTTTAACATAACAAATTGGCTGTGGTATATAAAATTATTCATAATGATAGTA
GGAGGCTTGGTAGGTTTAAGAATAGTTTTTGCTGTACTTTCTATAGTGAATAGAGTTAGGCAGGGATATT
CACCATTATCGTTTCAGACCCACCTCCCAACCCCGAGGGGACCCGACAGGCCCGAAGGAATAGAAGAAGA
AGGTGGAGAGAGAGACAGAGACAGATCCATTCGATTAGTGAACGGATCGGCACTGCGTGCGCCAATTCTG
CAGACAAATGGCAGTATTCATCCACAATTTTAAAAGAAAAGGGGGGATTGGGGGGTACAGTGCAGGGGAA
AGAATAGTAGACATAATAGCAACAGACATACAAACTAAAGAATTACAAAAACAAATTACAAAAATTCAAA
ATTTTCGGGTTTATTACAGGGACAGCAGAGATCCAGTTTGGTTAGTACC
Features (pLannotate 1.2.2; 24 found; start..end, strand, type, name):
    209..242     +  protein_bind   loxP: Cre-mediated recombination occurs in the 8-bp core sequence (GCATACAT). Cre recombinase
    350..425     +  misc_RNA       gRNA scaffold: guide RNA scaffold for the Streptococcus pyogenes CRISPR/Cas9 system
    550..853     +  enhancer       CMV enhancer: human cytomegalovirus immediate early enhancer
    854..1057    +  promoter       CMV promoter: human cytomegalovirus (CMV) immediate early promoter
   1091..1687    +  CDS            PuroR: puromycin N-acetyltransferase; pac from Streptomyces alboniger; confers resistance to puromycin
   1763..2470    +  CDS            mCherry: mCherry is a basic (constitutively fluorescent) red fluorescent protein published in 2004, derived from Discosoma sp.. It is reported to be a very rapidly-maturing monomer with low acid sensitivity.
   2493..2526    +  protein_bind   loxP: Cre-mediated recombination occurs in the 8-bp core sequence (GCATACAT). Cre recombinase
   2559..2582    +  misc_feature   MCS (fragment): pBluescript multiple cloning site
   2582..3170    +  misc_feature   WPRE: woodchuck hepatitis virus posttranscriptional regulatory element
   3171..3190    +  misc_feature   MCS (fragment): pBluescript multiple cloning site
   3192..3692    +  CDS            nef (fragment): NEF_HV1LA - Experimental evidence at protein level: Swiss-Prot protein existence level 1. Extracellular Nef protein targets CD4(+) T-lymphocytes for apoptosis by interacting with CXCR4 surface receptors. From Human immunodeficiency virus type 1 group M subtype B (isolate Lai) (HIV-1).
   3699..3879    +  LTR            5' LTR (truncated): truncated 5' long terminal repeat (LTR) from HIV-1
   3941..4529    -  rep_origin     ori: high-copy-number ColE1/pMB1/pBR322/pUC origin of replication
   4700..5560    -  CDS            AmpR: β-lactamase; bla; confers resistance to ampicillin, carbenicillin, and related antibiotics
   5561..5665    -  promoter       AmpR promoter: bla
   5733..5785    -  misc_feature   bom (fragment): basis of mobility region from pBR322
   5940..6319    +  enhancer       CMV enhancer: human cytomegalovirus immediate early enhancer
   6320..6519    +  promoter       CMV promoter: human cytomegalovirus (CMV) immediate early promoter
   6537..6717    +  LTR            5' LTR (truncated): truncated 5' long terminal repeat (LTR) from HIV-1
   6764..6889    +  misc_feature   HIV-1 Ψ: packaging signal of human immunodeficiency virus type 1
   6873..7211    +  CDS            HIV-1 gag (fragment): gag protein from human immunodeficiency virus 1; gag
   7388..7621    +  misc_feature   RRE: The Rev response element (RRE) of HIV-1 allows for Rev-dependent mRNA export from the nucleus to the cytoplasm.
   7998..8098    +  CDS            Rev (fragment): human immunodeficiency virus 1 (HIV-1) Rev protein; rev; enhances nuclear export of unspliced and incompletely spliced viral mRNAs
   8148..8265    +  misc_feature   cPPT/CTS: central polypurine tract and central termination sequence of HIV-1
