[The description below was written by a language model from this plasmid's Addgene catalogue record and pLannotate feature annotations shown in this document.]
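Description:
sgRNA4_NANOG is an 8,309 bp lentiviral CRISPR guide-expression plasmid built on the pgRNA-humanized backbone. It delivers a single guide RNA targeting the human NANOG gene, one of a numbered set of guides used with a light-inducible, Cas9-based transcriptional activation system. It is maintained in bacteria through a high-copy ColE1/pUC-type origin and the β-lactamase (AmpR) gene. The record lists a recombination-deficient strain for propagation, as is common for LTR-containing vectors.

The guide is recorded as being driven by a U6 promoter, a Pol III promoter suited to small RNAs. The automated feature table does not annotate this promoter, and marks only the downstream Streptococcus pyogenes Cas9 gRNA scaffold to which the NANOG spacer is fused. The guide was cloned between BstXI and NotI sites, both of which are retained. Downstream, a CMV enhancer/promoter drives a puromycin N-acetyltransferase and mCherry cassette, described in the record as joined by a T2A peptide. Transduced mammalian cells can therefore be selected with puromycin and tracked by red fluorescence from one transcript. Two loxP sites flank the region spanning the guide scaffold and the marker cassette, which would in principle allow its excision by Cre. A WPRE follows to enhance expression.

The viral framework consists of a CMV-driven truncated HIV-1 5' LTR, the Ψ packaging signal with a gag fragment, the RRE for Rev-dependent export, the cPPT/CTS, and a downstream LTR element. Together these allow the genome to be packaged into lentiviral particles when helper functions are supplied in trans. The plasmid encodes no Cas9 or activator component, so it must be combined with the photoactivatable dCas9-based effector constructs to induce NANOG transcription.
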