Addgene plasmid #64156: sgRNA4_NANOG
Purpose: Photoactivatable transcription system. Lentiviral expression of NANOG sgRNA4. Also contains a CMV-puro-t2A-mCherry expression cassette
Depositing lab: Moritoshi Sato. Depositing organization: The University of Tokyo. Publication: CRISPR-Cas9-based Photoactivatable Transcription System. Nihongaki Y, Yamamoto S, Kawano F, Suzuki H, Sato M. Chem Biol. 2015 Feb 19;22(2):169-74. doi: 10.1016/j.chembiol.2014.12.011. Epub 2015 Jan 22. PubMed 25619936.
Backbone
  Vector backbone: pgRNA-humanized
  Backbone manufacturer: Stanley Qi, Addgene plasmid 44248
  Total vector size (bp): 8309
  Vector type: Mammalian Expression, Lentiviral, CRISPR
  Selectable markers: Puromycin
Growth in bacteria
  Bacterial resistance: Ampicillin, 100 μg/mL
  Growth temperature: 37°C
  Growth strain: Stbl3
  Copy number: High Copy
Gene/Insert
  Gene/Insert name: sgRNA4_NANOG (alt name: NANOG)
  gRNA/shRNA sequence: TGGCATATTCCTGATTTAAAAGT
  Species: H. sapiens (human)
  Entrez Gene: NANOG
  Promoter: U6
  Cloning method: Restriction Enzyme; 5′ cloning site BstX1 (not destroyed); 3′ cloning site NotI (not destroyed)
  Sequencing primers: 5′ AAGGAAACTCACCCTAACTG
Terms and licenses: Academic/Nonprofit Terms; Industry Terms: Not Available to Industry
How to cite: sgRNA4_NANOG was a gift from Moritoshi Sato (Addgene plasmid # 64156 ; http://n2t.net/addgene:64156 ; RRID:Addgene_64156)
