>Addgene plasmid #64156 | sgRNA4_NANOG | addgene partial sequence | sequence record 109317 | mU6-F old 5'-cagcacaaaaggaaactcacc-3'
AGTATCCCTTGGAGAACCACCTTGTTGGCATATTCCTGATTTAAAAGTGTTTTAGAGCTAGAAATAGCAA
GTTAAAATAAGGCTAGTCCGTTATCAACTTGAAAAAGTGGCACCGAGTCGGTGCTTTTTTTCTCGAGTAC
TAGGATCCATTAGGCGGCCGCGTGGATAACCGTATTACCGCCATGCATTAGTTATTAATAGTAATCAATT
ACGGGGTCATTAGTTCATAGCCCATATATGGAGTTCCGCGTTACATAACTTACGGTAAATGGCCCGCCTG
GCTGACCGCCCAACGACCCCCGCCCATTGACGTCAATAATGACGTATGTTCCCATAGTAACGCCAATAGG
GACTTTCCATTGACGTCAATGGGTGGAGTATTTACGGTAAACTGCCCACTTGGCAGTACATCAAGTGTAT
CATATGCCAAGTACGCCCCCTATTGACGTCAATGACGGTAAATGGCCCGCCTGGCATTATGCCCAGTACA
TGACCTTATGGGACTTTCCTACTTGGCAGTACATCTACGTATTAGTCATCGCTATTACCATGGTGATGCG
GTTTTGGCAGTACATCAATGGGCGTGGATAGCGGTTTGACTCACGGGGATTTCCAAGTCTCCACCCCATT
GACGTCAATGGGAGTTTGTTTTGGCACCAAAATCAACGGGACTTTCCAAAATGTCGTAACAACTCCGCCC
CATTGACGCAAATGGGCGGTAGGCGTGTACGGTGGGAGGTCTATATAAGCAGAGCTGGTTTAGTGAACCG
TCAGATCCGCTAGCCCACCATGACCGAGTACAAGCCCACGGTGCGCCTCGCCACCCGCGACGACGTCCC
