>Addgene plasmid #64156 | sgRNA4_NANOG | addgene partial sequence | sequence record 109514 | mCherry-R 5'-TTGGTCACCTTCAGCTTGG-3'
CCTCGATCTCGAACTCGTGGCCGTTCACGGAGCCCTCCATGTGCACCTTGAAGCGCATGAACTCCTTGAT
GATGGCCATGTTATCCTCCTCGCCCTTGCTCACCATGGTGGCGACCGGTGGGCCAGGATTCTCCTCGACG
TCACCGCATGTTAGCAGACTTCCTCTGCCCTCTCCCGATCCGGCACCGGGCTTGCGGGTCATGCACCAGG
TGCGCGGTCCTTCGGGCACCTCGACGTCGGCGGTGACGGTGAAGCCGAGCCGCTCGTAGAAGGGGAGGTT
GCGGGGCGCGGAGGTCTCCAGGAAGGCGGGCACCCCGGCGCGCTCGGCCGCCTCCACTCCGGGGAGCACG
ACGGCGCTGCCCAGACCCTTGCCCTGGTGGTCGGGCGAGACGCCGACGGTGGCCAGGAACCACGCGGGCT
CCTTGGGCCGGTGCGGCGCCAGGAGGCCTTCCATCTGTTGCTGCGCGGCCAGCCGGGAACCGCTCAACTC
GGCCATGCGCGGGCCGATCTCGGCGAACACCGCCCCCGCTTCGACGCTCTCCGGCGTGGTCCAGACCGCC
ACCGCGGCGCCGTCGTCCGCGACCCACACCTTGCCGATGTCGAGCCCGACGCGCGTGAGGAAGAGTTCTT
GCAGCTCGGTGACCCGCTCGATGTGGCGGTCCGGGTCGACGGTGTGGCGCGTGGCGGGGTAGTCGGCGAA
CGCGGCGGCGAGGGTGCGTACGGCCCGGGGGACGTCGTCGCGGGTGGCGAGGCGCACCGTG
